>Addgene plasmid #204119 | pBP-T_L3S1P13 | addgene full sequence | sequence record 418246 | Addgene NGS Result
TCTCAAGAAGATCCTTTGATCTTTTCTACGGGGTCTGACGCTCAGTGGAACGAAAACTCACGTTAAGGGA
TTTTGGTCATGAGATTATCAAAAAGGATCTTCACCTAGATCCTTTTAAATTAAAAATGAAGTTTTAAATC
AATCTAAAGTATATATGAGTAAACTTGGTCTGACAGCTCGAGGCTTGGATTCTCACCAATAAAAAACGCC
CGGCGGCAACCGAGCGTTCTGAACAAATCCAGATGGAGTTCTGAGGTCATTACTGGATCTATCAACAGGA
GTCCAAGCGAGCTCGATATCAAATTACGCCCCGCCCTGCCACTCATCGCAGTACTGTTGTAATTCATTAA
GCATTCTGCCGACATGGAAGCCATCACAAACGGCATGATGAACCTGAATCGCCAGCGGCATCAGCACCTT
GTCGCCTTGCGTATAATATTTGCCCATGGTGAAAACGGGGGCGAAGAAGTTGTCCATATTGGCCACGTTT
AAATCAAAACTGGTGAAACTCACCCAGGGATTGGCTGACACGAAAAACATATTCTCAATAAACCCTTTAG
GGAAATAGGCCAGGTTTTCACCGTAACACGCCACATCTTGCGAATATATGTGTAGAAACTGCCGGAAATC
GTCGTGGTATTCACTCCAGAGCGATGAAAACGTTTCAGTTTGCTCATGGAAAACGGTGTAACAAGGGTGA
ACACTATCCCATATCACCAGCTCACCGTCTTTCATTGCCATACGAAATTCCGGATGAGCATTCATCAGGC
GGGCAAGAATGTGAATAAAGGCCGGATAAAACTTGTGCTTATTTTTCTTTACGGTCTTTAAAAAGGCCGT
AATATCCAGCTGAACGGTCTGGTTATAGGTACATTGAGCAACTGACTGAAATGCCTCAAAATGTTCTTTA
CGATGCCATTGGGATATATCAACGGTGGTATATCCAGTGATTTTTTTCTCCATTTTAGCTTCCTTAGCTC
CTGAAAATCTCGATAACTCAAAAAATACGCCCGGTAGTGATCTTATTTCATTATGGTGAAAGTTGGAACC
TCTTACGTGCCCGATCAACTCGAGTGCCACCTGACGTCTAAGAAACCATTATTATCATGACATTAACCTA
TAAAAATAGGCGTATCACGAGGCAGAATTTCAGATAAAAAAAATCCTTAGCTTTCGCTAAGGATGATTTC
GGTCTCATCGAGACGAACAATAAGGCCTCCCTAACGGGGGGCCTTTTTTATTGATAACAAAATGTTAGAG
ACCTCCGGCAAAAAAGGGCAAGGTGTCACCACCCTGCCCTTTTTCTTTAAAACCGAAAAGATTACTTCGC
GTTATGCAGGCTTCCTCGCTCACTGACTCGCTGCGCTCGGTCGTTCGGCTGCGGCGAGCGGTATCAGCTC
ACTCAAAGGCGGTAATACGGTTATCCACAGAATCAGGGGATAACGCAGGAAAGAACATGTGAGCAAAAGG
CCAGCAAAAGGCCAGGAACCGTAAAAAGGCCGCGTTGCTGGCGTTTTTCCACAGGCTCCGCCCCCCTGAC
GAGCATCACAAAAATCGACGCTCAAGTCAGAGGTGGCGAAACCCGACAGGACTATAAAGATACCAGGCGT
TTCCCCCTGGAAGCTCCCTCGTGCGCTCTCCTGTTCCGACCCTGCCGCTTACCGGATACCTGTCCGCCTT
TCTCCCTTCGGGAAGCGTGGCGCTTTCTCATAGCTCACGCTGTAGGTATCTCAGTTCGGTGTAGGTCGTT
CGCTCCAAGCTGGGCTGTGTGCACGAACCCCCCGTTCAGCCCGACCGCTGCGCCTTATCCGGTAACTATC
GTCTTGAGTCCAACCCGGTAAGACACGACTTATCGCCACTGGCAGCAGCCACTGGTAACAGGATTAGCAG
AGCGAGGTATGTAGGCGGTGCTACAGAGTTCTTGAAGTGGTGGCCTAACTACGGCTACACTAGAAGAACA
GTATTTGGTATCTGCGCTCTGCTGAAGCCAGTTACCTTCGGAAAAAGAGTTGGTAGCTCTTGATCCGGCA
AACAAACCACCGCTACCAGCGGTGGTTTTTTTGTTTGCAAGCAGCAGATTACGCGCAGAAAAAAAGGA
Features (pLannotate 1.2.2; 6 found; start..end, strand, type, name):
    189..283     -  terminator     lambda t0 terminator: transcription terminator from phage lambda
    307..963     -  CDS            cat: CAT_ECOLX - Experimental evidence at protein level: Swiss-Prot protein existence level 1. This enzyme is an effector of chloramphenicol resistance in bacteria. From Escherichia coli. This protein is used as a marker in many commonly used cloning vectors, such as pACYC184.
    964..1061    -  promoter       cat promoter: promoter of the E. coli cat gene encoding chloramphenicol acetyltransferase
   1147..1190    -  terminator     bacterial terminator: putative bacterial transcription terminator
   1264..1321    +  terminator     his operon terminator: This putative transcriptin terminator from the E. coli his operon has a 2-bp deletion introduced during synthesis. Its efficiency has not been determined.
   1516..6       -  rep_origin     ori (across the origin): high-copy-number ColE1/pMB1/pBR322/pUC origin of replication
