[The description below was written by a language model from this plasmid's Addgene catalogue record and pLannotate feature annotations shown in this document.]
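Description:
pBP-T_L3S1P13 is a small bacterial part plasmid (about 2.1 kb) built on the iGEM pSB1C3 backbone. It stores a single genetic element, the synthetic L3S1P13 strong transcription terminator, which the record designates a "Type 0 terminator part". That label suggests it belongs to a hierarchical, modular assembly toolkit in which basic parts are kept in entry-level vectors and later combined into transcription units. The record does not describe the assembly scheme, the flanking restriction sites or the overhangs. The insert was placed into the backbone by Gibson cloning and carries no mutations.

The annotated features are almost entirely backbone. A high-copy ColE1/pMB1-type origin, which spans the numbering origin of the circular sequence, provides replication in E. coli. Selection is by chloramphenicol resistance, conferred by the cat gene (chloramphenicol acetyltransferase) under its native cat promoter and followed by the phage lambda t0 terminator. Two further short terminators, a putative bacterial terminator and a his operon terminator, lie on opposite strands between the resistance cassette and the origin. Terminators placed like this typically bracket a cloning site and insulate it from read-through transcription from the backbone.

The automated annotation did not label the L3S1P13 terminator itself, so its exact position cannot be read from the feature table. The plasmid has no promoter or coding sequence as payload, so despite the "bacterial expression" classification it serves as a source of a strong terminator for building bacterial expression constructs rather than as an expression vector in its own right.
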