Addgene plasmid #204119: pBP-T_L3S1P13
Purpose: Type 0 terminator part
Depositing lab: Mikhail Shapiro. Depositing organization: California Institute of Technology.
Backbone
  Vector backbone: pSB1C3
  Backbone manufacturer: iGEM
  Vector type: Bacterial Expression
Growth in bacteria
  Bacterial resistance: Chloramphenicol, 25 μg/mL
  Growth temperature: 37°C
  Growth strain: NEB Stable
  Copy number: High Copy
Gene/Insert
  Gene/Insert name: L3S1P13 strong terminator
  Species: Synthetic
  Mutation: None
  Cloning method: Gibson Cloning
Terms and licenses: Academic/Nonprofit Terms; Industry Terms: Not Available to Industry
How to cite: pBP-T_L3S1P13 was a gift from Mikhail Shapiro (Addgene plasmid # 204119 ; http://n2t.net/addgene:204119 ; RRID:Addgene_204119)
